>Addgene plasmid #219972 | pOCC121-MBP-monoGFP-eIF4G | addgene full sequence | sequence record 436768 | Addgene NGS Result
AGCTGCCACCATTTTGTTCGCCCAGGACTCTAGCTATAGTTCTAGTGGTTGGCTACGTATACTCCGGAAT
ATTAATAGATCATGGAGATAATTAAAATGATAACCATCTCGCAAATAAATAAGTATTTTACTGTTTTCGT
AACAGTTTTGTAATAAAAAAACCTATAAATATTCCGGATTATTCATACCGTCCCACCATCGGGCGCGGAT
CGCCACCATGGGCATGAAAATCGAAGAAGGTAAACTGGTAATCTGGATTAACGGCGATAAAGGCTATAAC
GGTCTCGCTGAAGTCGGTAAGAAATTCGAGAAAGATACCGGAATTAAAGTCACCGTTGAGCATCCGGATA
AACTGGAAGAGAAATTCCCACAGGTTGCGGCAACTGGCGATGGCCCTGACATTATCTTCTGGGCACACGA
CCGCTTTGGTGGCTACGCTCAATCTGGCCTGTTGGCTGAAATCACCCCGGACAAAGCGTTCCAGGACAAG
CTGTATCCGTTTACCTGGGATGCCGTACGTTACAACGGCAAGCTGATTGCTTACCCGATCGCTGTTGAAG
CGTTATCGCTGATTTATAACAAAGATCTGCTGCCGAACCCGCCAAAAACCTGGGAAGAGATCCCGGCGCT
GGATAAAGAACTGAAAGCGAAAGGTAAGAGCGCGCTGATGTTCAACCTGCAAGAACCGTACTTCACCTGG
CCGCTGATTGCTGCTGACGGGGGTTATGCGTTCAAGTATGAAAACGGCAAGTACGACATTAAAGACGTGG
GCGTGGATAACGCTGGCGCGAAAGCGGGTCTGACCTTCCTGGTTGACCTGATTAAAAACAAACACATGAA
TGCAGACACCGATTACTCCATCGCAGAAGCTGCCTTTAATAAAGGCGAAACAGCGATGACCATCAACGGC
CCGTGGGCATGGTCCAACATCGACACCAGCAAAGTGAATTATGGTGTAACGGTACTGCCGACCTTCAAGG
GTCAACCATCCAAACCGTTCGTTGGCGTGCTGAGCGCAGGTATTAACGCCGCCAGTCCGAACAAAGAGCT
GGCAAAAGAGTTCCTCGAAAACTATCTGCTGACTGATGAAGGTCTGGAAGCGGTTAATAAAGACAAACCG
CTGGGTGCCGTAGCGCTGAAGTCTTACGAGGAAGAGTTGGTGAAAGATCCGCGTATTGCCGCCACTATGG
AAAACGCCCAGAAAGGTGAAATCATGCCGAACATCCCGCAGATGTCCGCTTTCTGGTATGCCGTGCGTAC
TGCGGTGATCAACGCCGCCAGCGGTCGTCAGACTGTCGATGAAGCCCTGAAAGACGCGCAGACTAATTCG
AGCTCGAACAACAACAACAATAACAATAACAACAACAGCAGCGGCAGACTGGAAGTTCTGTTCCAGGGGC
CGATGGTGAGCAAGGGCGAGGAGCTGTTCACCGGGGTGGTGCCCATCCTGGTCGAGCTGGACGGCGACGT
AAACGGCCACAAGTTCAGCGTGTCCGGCGAGGGCGAGGGCGATGCCACCTACGGCAAGCTGACCCTGAAG
TTCATCTGCACCACCGGCAAGCTGCCCGTGCCCTGGCCCACCCTCGTGACCACCCTGACCTACGGCGTGC
AGTGCTTCAGCCGCTACCCCGACCACATGAAGCAGCACGACTTCTTCAAGTCCGCCATGCCCGAAGGCTA
CGTCCAGGAGCGCACCATCTTCTTCAAGGACGACGGCAACTACAAGACCCGCGCCGAGGTGAAGTTCGAG
GGCGACACCCTGGTGAACCGCATCGAGCTGAAGGGCATCGACTTCAAGGAGGACGGCAACATCCTGGGGC
ACAAGCTGGAGTACAACTACAACAGCCACAACGTCTATATCATGGCCGACAAGCAGAAGAACGGCATCAA
GGTGAACTTCAAGATCCGCCACAACATCGAGGACGGCAGCGTGCAGCTCGCCGACCACTACCAGCAGAAC
ACCCCCATCGGCGACGGCCCCGTGCTGCTGCCCGACAACCACTACCTGAGCACCCAGTCCAAACTGAGCA
AAGACCCCAACGAGAAGCGCGATCACATGGTCCTGCTGGAGTTCGTGACCGCCGCCGGGATCACTCTCGG
CATGGACGAGCTGTACAAGGGATCCGCTGGCTCCGCTGCTGGTTCTGGCGCGGCCGCAATGACTGACGAA
ACAGCTCACCCGACACAGAGCGCCTCGAAACAGGAGAGTGCAGCTTTGAAGCAGACCGGCGATGACCAGC
AGGAGTCCCAGCAGCAGAGAGGTTATACAAACTATAACAACGGAAGCAACTACACCCAGAAAAAGCCATA
TAACAGTAACAGACCACACCAGCAGAGAGGAGGTAAATTCGGACCCAACCGCTATAACAACAGAGGAAAT
TATAACGGAGGAGGCTCATTTAGAGGAGGCCATATGGGTGCGAACTCATCAAATGTGCCTTGGACCGGAT
ATTACAATAATTATCCTGTATACTATCAGCCGCAACAGATGGCCGCAGCAGGAAGCGCTCCTGCGAACCC
TATTCCTGTAGAAGAAAAGAGTCCCGTCCCCACGAAAATTGAAATAACAACCAAGTCAGGCGAGCACCTT
GATCTGAAAGAACAGCACAAGGCAAAACTTCAATCCCAAGAGAGGAGCACTGTTTCTCCCCAACCAGAAT
CCAAACTTAAAGAAACGAGCGATAGTACATCTACCAGTACGCCGACTCCCACTCCGTCCACGAATGATAG
CAAAGCTAGCAGCGAAGAAAATATCTCCGAGGCAGAAAAAACTCGTAGGAATTTCATCGAGCAGGTAAAG
CTCCGCAAGGCGGCGCTTGAAAAAAAGAGGAAAGAGCAATTGGAGGGAAGTTCGGGTAACAACAACATCC
CGATGAAGACCACTCCAGAAAACGTAGAAGAAAAAGGATCAGATAAACCCGAGGTCACTGAAAAAACCAA
GCCTGCAGAGGAGAAGTCCGCGGAACCTGAGGTCAAACAAGAAACTCCCGCAGAGGAAGGCGAACAAGGC
GAGAAAGGTCAGATTAAAGAAGAGAGTACGCCTAAAGTTCTGACTTTCGCGGAACGTCTTAAGCTGAAGA
AGCAGCAGAAGGAAAGAGAGGAAAAGACAGAGGGTAAGGAGAATAAGGAAGTGCCTGTTCAAGAAGAGAC
AAAGTCCGCCATAGAAAGTGCGCCTGTGCCACCTTCAGAACAAGTAAAAGAAGAGACGGAGGTTGCTGAG
ACGGAACAATCCAATATCGATGAGTCAGCCACTACCCCGGCTATTCCGACAAAAAGCGATGAAGCTGAGG
CAGAGGTGGAAGCTGAAGCAGGAGACGCGGGTACAAAAATCGGACTGGAAGCCGAGATTGAGACCACAAC
CGACGAGACTGACGATGGCACCAACACAGTCAGTCATATTTTGAATGTTCTTAAAGACGCTACGCCAATT
GAAGATGTCTTCTCATTCAATTACCCAGAAGGTATCGAAGGTCCAGACATAAAATATAAAAAGGAGCATG
TAAAGTATACATATGGCCCAACTTTCTTGTTGCAATTCAAGGACAAACTTAACGTCAAGGCTGACGCAGA
ATGGGTCCAAAGTACTGCTAGTAAAATCGTAATTCCCCCAGGCATGGGCCGTGGTAATCGCAGCCGCGAC
AGTGGACGTTTTGGAAACAACTCAAGCCGCGGCCACGACTTTAGGAACACTTCGGTACGCAACATGGATG
ACCGCGCTAATTCCCGTACGAGCAGCAAGCGTAGGTCGAAGCGCATGAATGACGACCGCAGGAGCAATAG
ATCATACACCAGCCGCAGAGATAGGGAAAGGGGTTCTTATCGCAACGAAGAGAAGCGTGAAGACGACAAG
CCAAAGGAAGAAGTCGCTCCCCTTGTACCGTCAGCTAACAGGTGGGTACCGAAGTTCAAATCGAAGAAAA
CTGAGAAAAAACTTGCCCCTGATGGCAAAACGGAACTGCTCGATAAAGATGAAGTGGAGCGCAAGATGAA
GTCACTTTTGAACAAGTTGACTCTGGAGATGTTTGATGCCATTAGTTCTGAAATCCTGGCAATCGCCAAC
ATCAGCGTATGGGAGACGAACGGCGAGACGCTTAAGGCGGTAATAGAACAAATCTTTCTCAAAGCGTGTG
ACGAGCCGCATTGGAGCTCCATGTATGCTCAGCTGTGCGGCAAAGTAGTGAAAGAACTCAATCCAGACAT
AACAGATGAAACCAACGAGGGAAAGACTGGTCCGAAGTTGGTCTTGCACTACCTGGTAGCTCGCTGTCAT
GCTGAATTCGATAAAGGTTGGACTGATAAGCTTCCGACGAATGAAGACGGAACCCCGCTTGAACCCGAGA
TGATGTCTGAGGAGTACTATGCTGCCGCGTCCGCCAAGAGGCGCGGTCTGGGACTTGTCCGCTTTATTGG
CTTCCTCTATCGTCTTAACCTTCTTACAGGCAAAATGATGTTTGAATGTTTTAGGAGACTGATGAAGGAC
CTCACTGATAGTCCTAGTGAGGAGACGCTGGAATCCGTTGTTGAGCTCCTGAATACCGTAGGAGAGCAGT
TCGAGACTGACTCTTTCAGGACCGGACAGGCGACTCTTGAAGGCTCGCAGTTGCTCGACTCGTTGTTTGG
AATCTTGGATAATATTATACAAACAGCCAAGATAAGCAGTAGAATAAAATTTAAACTTATAGATATTAAG
GAGCTCAGGCACGACAAAAATTGGAATAGTGACAAAAAAGATAACGGACCGAAAACTATACAACAGATTC
ACGAGGAAGAAGAGAGGCAAAGGCAGCTTAAGAACAACTCTAGGAGCAACTCAAGACGCACAAACAATTC
GTCCAACCGTCACAGCTTCCGCAGAGACGCTCCGCCAGCCTCGAAGGATTCGTTTATAACCACAAGAACT
TATAGCCAGCGCAACAGCCAAAGAGCGCCACCGCCAAAGGAAGAACCAGCTGCCCCAACAAGCACAGCTA
CGAACATGTTCTCTGCGCTCATGGGTGAGTCCGATGATGAAGAAGGCGCGCCGCTGGAAGTTCTGTTCCA
GGGGCCGGGCAGCAGCCATCACCATCACCATCACAGTGGATAATAGAAGCTTGTCGAGAAGTACTAGAGG
ATCATAATCAGCCATACCACATTTGTAGAGGTTTTACTTGCTTTAAAAAACCTCCCACACCTCCCCCTGA
ACCTGAAACATAAAATGAATGCAATTGTTGTTGTTAACTTGTTTATTGCAGCTTATAATGGTTACAAATA
AAGCAATAGCATCACAAATTTCACAAATAAAGCATTTTTTTCACTGCATTCTAGTTGTGGTTTGTCCAAA
CTCATCAATGTATCTTATCATGTCTGGATCTGATCACTGCTTGAGCCTAGGAGATCCGAACCAGATAAGT
GAAAGCCTGCATCCGCAGATCTTAATTAATAAAACACGATACATTGTTATTAGTACATTTATTAAGCGCT
AGATTCTGTGCGTTGTTGATTTACAGACAATTGTTGTACGTATTTTAATAATTCATTAAATTTATAATCT
TTAGGGTGGTATGTTAGAGCGAAAATCAAATGATTTTCAGCGTCTTTATATCTGAATTTAAATATTAAAT
CCTCAATAGATTTGTAAAATAGGTTTCGATTAGTTTCAAACAAGGGTTGTTTTTCCGAACCGATGGCTGG
ACTATCTAATGGATTTTCGCTCAACGCCACAAAACTTGCCAAATCTTGTAGCAGCAATCTAGCTTTGTCG
ATATTCGTTTGTGTTTTGTTTTGTAATAAAGGTTCGACGTCGTTCAAAATATTATGCGCTTTTGTATTTC
TTTCATCACTGTCGTTAGTGTACAATTGACTCGACGTAAACACGTTAAATAACGCTTGGACATATTTAAC
ATCGGGCGTGTTAGCTTTATTAGGCCGATTATCGTCGTCGTCCCAACCCTCGTCGTTAGAAGTTGCTTCC
GAAGACGATTTTGCCATAGCCACACGACGCCTATTAATTGTGTCGGCTAACACGTCCGCGATCAAATTTG
TAGTTGAGCTTTTTGGGCCTCATGGGCCTTCCGCTCACTGCCCGCTTTCCAGTCGGGAAACCTGTCGTGC
CAGCTGCATTAACATGGTCATAGCTGTTTCCTTGCGTATTGGGCGCTCTCCGCTTCCTCGCTCACTGACT
CGCTGCGCTCGGTCGTTCGGGTAAAGCCTGGGGTGCCTAATGAGCAAAAGGCCAGCAAAAGGCCAGGAAC
CGTAAAAAGGCCGCGTTGCTGGCGTTTTTCCATAGGCTCCGCCCCCCTGACGAGCATCACAAAAATCGAC
GCTCAAGTCAGAGGTGGCGAAACCCGACAGGACTATAAAGATACCAGGCGTTTCCCCCTGGAAGCTCCCT
CGTGCGCTCTCCTGTTCCGACCCTGCCGCTTACCGGATACCTGTCCGCCTTTCTCCCTTCGGGAAGCGTG
GCGCTTTCTCATAGCTCACGCTGTAGGTATCTCAGTTCGGTGTAGGTCGTTCGCTCCAAGCTGGGCTGTG
TGCACGAACCCCCCGTTCAGCCCGACCGCTGCGCCTTATCCGGTAACTATCGTCTTGAGTCCAACCCGGT
AAGACACGACTTATCGCCACTGGCAGCAGCCACTGGTAACAGGATTAGCAGAGCGAGGTATGTAGGCGGT
GCTACAGAGTTCTTGAAGTGGTGGCCTAACTACGGCTACACTAGAAGAACAGTATTTGGTATCTGCGCTC
TGCTGAAGCCAGTTACCTTCGGAAAAAGAGTTGGTAGCTCTTGATCCGGCAAACAAACCACCGCTGGTAG
CGGTGGTTTTTTTGTTTGCAAGCAGCAGATTACGCGCAGAAAAAAAGGATCTCAAGAAGATCCTTTGATC
TTTTCTACGGGGTCTGACGCTCAGTGGAACGAAAACTCACGTTAAGGGATTTTGGTCATGAGATTATCAA
AAAGGATCTTCACCTAGATCCTTTTAAATTAAAAATGAAGTTTTAAATCAATCTAAAGTATATATGAGTA
AACTTGGTCTGACAGTTACCAATGCTTAATCAGTGAGGCACCTATCTCAGCGATCTGTCTATTTCGTTCA
TCCATAGTTGCCTGACTCCCCGTCGTGTAGATAACTACGATACGGGAGGGCTTACCATCTGGCCCCAGTG
CTGCAATGATACCGCGAGAACCACGCTCACCGGCTCCAGATTTATCAGCAATAAACCAGCCAGCCGGAAG
GGCCGAGCGCAGAAGTGGTCCTGCAACTTTATCCGCCTCCATCCAGTCTATTAATTGTTGCCGGGAAGCT
AGAGTAAGTAGTTCGCCAGTTAATAGTTTGCGCAACGTTGTTGCCATTGCTACAGGCATCGTGGTGTCAC
GCTCGTCGTTTGGTATGGCTTCATTCAGCTCCGGTTCCCAACGATCAAGGCGAGTTACATGATCCCCCAT
GTTGTGCAAAAAAGCGGTTAGCTCCTTCGGTCCTCCGATCGTTGTCAGAAGTAAGTTGGCCGCAGTGTTA
TCACTCATGGTTATGGCAGCACTGCATAATTCTCTTACTGTCATGCCATCCGTAAGATGCTTTTCTGTGA
CTGGTGAGTACTCAACCAAGTCATTCTGAGAATAGTGTATGCGGCGACCGAGTTGCTCTTGCCCGGCGTC
AATACGGGATAATACCGCGCCACATAGCAGAACTTTAAAAGTGCTCATCATTGGAAAACGTTCTTCGGGG
CGAAAACTCTCAAGGATCTTACCGCTGTTGAGATCCAGTTCGATGTAACCCACTCGTGCACCCAACTGAT
CTTCAGCATCTTTTACTTTCACCAGCGTTTCTGGGTGAGCAAAAACAGGAAGGCAAAATGCCGCAAAAAA
GGGAATAAGGGCGACACGGAAATGTTGAATACTCATACTCTTCCTTTTTCAATATTATTGAAGCATTTAT
CAGGGTTATTGTCTCATGAGCGGATACATATTTGAATGTATTTAGAAAAATAAACAAATAGGGGTTCCGC
GCACATTTCCCCGAAAAGTGCCACCTAAATTGTAAGCGTTAATATTTTGTTAAAATTCGCGTTAAATTTT
TGTTAAATCAGCTCATTTTTTAACCAATAGGCCGAAATCGGCAAAATCCCTTATAAATCAAAAGAATAGA
CCGAGATAGGGTTGAGTGGCCGCTACAGGGCGCTCCCATTCGCCATTCAGGCTGCGCAACTGTTGGGAAG
GGCGTTTCGGTGCGGGCCTCTTCGCTATTACGCCAGCTGGCGAAAGGGGGATGTGCTGCAAGGCGATTAA
GTTGGGTAACGCCAGGGTTTTCCCAGTCACGACGTTGTAAAACGACGGCCAGTGAGCGCGACGTAATACG
ACTCACTATAGGGCGAATTGGCGGAAGGCCGTCAAGGCCGTGACGTTAAAACTATTAAGCCATCCAATCG
ACCGTTAGTCGAATCAGGACCGCTGGTGCGAGAAGCCGCGAAGTATGGCGAATGCATCGTATAACGTGTG
GAGTCCGCTCATTAGAGCGTCATGTTTAGACAAGAAAGCTACATATTTAATTGATCCCGATGATTTTATT
GATAAATTGACCCTAACTCCATACACGGTATTCTACAATGGCGGGGTTTTGGTCAAAATTTCCGGACTGC
GATTGTACATGCTGTTAACGGCTCCGCCCACTATTAATGAAATTAAAAATTCCAATTTTAAAAAACGCAG
CAAGAGAAACATTTGTATGAAAGAATGCGTAGAAGGAAAGAAAAATGTCGTGGACATGCTGAACAACAAG
ATTAATATGCCTCCGTGTATAAAAAAAATATTGAACGATTTGAAAGAAAACAATGTACCGCGCGGCGGTA
TGTACAGGAAGAGGTTTATACTAAACTGTTACATTGCAAACGTGGTTTCGTGTGCCAAGTGTGAAAACCG
ATGTTTAATCAAGGCTCTGACGCATTTCTACAACCACGACTCCAAGTGTGTGGGTGAAGTCATGCATCTT
TTAATCAAATCCCAAGATGTGTATAAACCACCAAACTGCCAAAAAATGAAAACTGTGGACAAGCTCTGTC
CGTTTGCTGGCAACTGCAAGGGTCTCAATCCTATTTGTAATTATTGAATAATAAAACAATTATAAATGCT
AAATTTGTTTTTTATTAACGATACAAACCAAACGCAACAAGAACATTTGTAGTATTATCTATAATTGAAA
ACGCGTAGTTATAATCGCTGAGGTAATATTTAAAATCATTTTCAAATGATTCACAGTTAATTTGCGACAA
TATAATTTTATTTTCACATAAACTAGACGCCTTGTCGTCTTCTTCTTCGTATTCCTTCTCTTTTTCATTT
TTCTCCTCATAAAAATTAACATAGTTATTATCGTATCCATATATGTATCTATCGTATAGAGTAAATTTTT
TGTTGTCATAAATATATATGTCTTTTTTAATGGGGTGTATAGTACCGCTGCGCATAGTTTTTCTGTAATT
TACAACAGTGCTATTTTCTGGTAGTTCTTCGGAGTGTGTTGCTTTAATTATTAAATTTATATAATCAATG
AATTTGGGATCGTCGGTTTTGTACAATATGTTGCCGGCATAGTACGCAGCTTCTTCTAGTTCAATTACAC
CATTTTTTAGCAGCACCGGATTAACATAACTTTCCAAAATGTTGTACGAACCGTTAAACAAAAACAGTTC
ACCTCCCTTTTCTATACTATTGTCTGCGAGCAGTTGTTTGTTGTTAAAAATAACAGCCATTGTAATGAGA
CGCACAAACTAATATCACA
Features (pLannotate 1.2.2; 18 found; start..end, strand, type, name):
     79..170     +  promoter       polyhedrin promoter: polh from Autographa californica; promoter for the baculovirus polyhedrin gene
    224..1324    +  CDS            MBP: maltose binding protein from E. coli; malE (mutated); This version of the gene does not encode a signal sequence, so MBP will remain in the cytosol.
   1403..2119    +  CDS            mEGFP: mEGFP is a basic (constitutively fluorescent) green fluorescent protein published in 2002, derived from Aequorea victoria. It has moderate acid sensitivity.
   2159..5014    +  CDS            TIF4631: IF4F1_YEAST - Experimental evidence at protein level: Swiss-Prot protein existence level 1. Component of the eIF4F complex, which interacts with the mRNA cap structure and serves as an initial point of assembly for the translation apparatus. Stimulates translation by interaction with polyadenylate-binding protein PAB1, bringing the 5'- and 3'-ends of the mRNA in proximity. The formation of this circular mRNP structure appears to be critical for the synergistic effects of the cap and the poly(A) tail in facilitating translation initiation, recycling of ribosomes, and mRNA stability. TIF4631 is
   5057..5074    +  CDS            7xHis (fragment): 6xHis affinity tag
   5110..5193    +  CDS            large T antigen (fragment): large T antigen from SV40 (simian virus 40)
   5216..5350    +  polyA_signal   SV40 poly(A) signal: SV40 polyadenylation signal
   5423..5795    +  3'UTR          polyhedrin 3' UTR: 3' UTR from the Autographa californica nucleopolyhedrovirus polyhedrin gene (Suzuki et al., 2006)
   6055..6102    -  CDS            lacI (fragment): lac repressor; lacI; The lac repressor binds to the lac operator to inhibit transcription in E. coli. This inhibition can be relieved by adding lactose or isopropyl-β-D-thiogalactopyranoside (IPTG).
   6139..6179    -  rep_origin     RSF ori (fragment): Plasmids containing the RSF 1030 origin of replication can be propagated in E. coli cells that contain additional plasmids with compatible origins.
   6257..6845    -  rep_origin     ori: high-copy-number ColE1/pMB1/pBR322/pUC origin of replication
   7016..7876    -  CDS            AmpR: β-lactamase; bla; confers resistance to ampicillin, carbenicillin, and related antibiotics
   7877..7981    -  promoter       AmpR promoter: bla
   8007..8138    -  rep_origin     M13 ori (fragment): M13 bacteriophage origin of replication; arrow indicates direction of (+) strand synthesis
   8159..8315    -  CDS            lacZα (fragment): LacZα fragment of β-galactosidase; lacZ fragment
   8324..8342    +  promoter       T7 promoter: promoter for bacteriophage T7 RNA polymerase
   8445..9074    +  CDS            LEF-2: LEF2_NPVAC - Experimental evidence at protein level: Swiss-Prot protein existence level 1. Plays an essential role in viral DNA replication. Does not seem to participate in the initiation step but is rather important for the amplification of DNA. Also required for expression from the vp39 and polh promoters. From Autographa californica nuclear polyhedrosis virus (AcMNPV).
   9115..9720    +  CDS            ORF603: baculovirus ORF603 protein
