[The description below was written by a language model from this plasmid's Addgene catalogue record and pLannotate feature annotations shown in this document.]
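Description:
pOCC121-MBP-monoGFP-eIF4G is a 9.7 kb insect-cell expression plasmid built on the pOCC121 backbone for producing recombinant budding yeast eIF4G (TIF4631, YGR162W) for purification. It is propagated in E. coli as a high-copy plasmid through a ColE1/pUC-type origin and selected with ampicillin via the β-lactamase gene and its native promoter. Small annotated fragments of lacI, an RSF origin, an M13 origin, lacZα and a T7 promoter appear to be backbone remnants rather than functional parts of the expression unit.

The expression cassette is driven by the very late, highly active polyhedrin promoter of Autographa californica nucleopolyhedrovirus. It encodes a single fusion protein consisting of a cytosolic (signal-sequence-free) maltose-binding protein, monomeric EGFP, the full TIF4631 coding sequence and a C-terminal 6xHis tag. This is followed by an SV40 polyadenylation signal and polyhedrin 3′ UTR sequence. The cassette is flanked by baculoviral sequences, with LEF-2 and ORF603 on one side and the polyhedrin 3′ region on the other. This layout is typical of a transfer vector that recombines with baculovirus genomic DNA at the polyhedrin locus to generate recombinant virus, although the record does not describe the recombination system used.

MBP and the His tag give two affinity handles at opposite ends of the protein, which helps in isolating full-length product, and MBP can also aid solubility. According to the depositor, both tags can be removed with 3C protease, which would leave a fluorescent GFP-eIF4G protein. The cleavage sites themselves are not annotated in the feature table. eIF4G is the scaffold of the cap-binding eIF4F translation initiation complex.
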