Addgene plasmid #219972: pOCC121-MBP-monoGFP-eIF4G
Purpose: eIF4G protein purification
Depositing lab: Simon Alberti. Depositing organization: Biotechnology Center (BIOTEC) of the Technische Universitaet Dresden.
Backbone
  Vector backbone: pOCC121
  Vector type: Insect Expression
Growth in bacteria
  Bacterial resistance: Ampicillin, 100 μg/mL
  Growth temperature: 37°C
  Growth strain: DH5alpha
  Copy number: High Copy
Gene/Insert
  Gene/Insert name: eIF4G
  Species: S. cerevisiae (budding yeast)
  Entrez Gene: TIF4631 (a.k.a. YGR162W)
  Tag / fusion protein: MBP-monoGFP (N terminal on insert); 6xHis (C terminal on insert)
  Cloning method: Restriction Enzyme; 5′ cloning site Unknown (unknown if destroyed)
Terms and licenses: Academic/Nonprofit Terms; Industry Terms: Not Available to Industry
Depositor comments: MBP- and His-tag can be cleaved with 3C-Protease
How to cite: pOCC121-MBP-monoGFP-eIF4G was a gift from Simon Alberti (Addgene plasmid # 219972 ; http://n2t.net/addgene:219972 ; RRID:Addgene_219972)
